Addgene plasmid #146763: pT7-EGFP-C1-HsGIDRP86_K
Purpose: Mammalian Expression of HsGIDRP86
Depositing lab: Elisa Izaurralde. Depositing organization: Max Planck Institute for Developmental Biology. Publication: SMG6 interacts with the exon junction complex via two conserved EJC-binding motifs (EBMs) required for nonsense-mediated mRNA decay. Kashima I, Jonas S, Jayachandran U, Buchwald G, Conti E, Lupas AN, Izaurralde E. Genes Dev. 2010 Nov 1. 24(21):2440-50. 10.1101/gad.604610 PubMed 20930030.
Backbone
  Vector backbone: Unknown
  Vector type: Mammalian Expression
Growth in bacteria
  Bacterial resistance: Kanamycin, 50 μg/mL
  Growth temperature: 37°C
  Growth strain: DH5alpha
  Copy number: High Copy
Gene/Insert
  Gene/Insert name: HsGIDRP86 (alt names: GIDRP86; PSORT)
  Species: H. sapiens (human)
  Entrez Gene: C10orf28 (a.k.a. PSORT, GIDRP86, GIDRP88, FLJ25458, FLJ37160)
  Cloning method: Unknown
Terms and licenses: Academic/Nonprofit Terms; Industry Terms: Not Available to Industry
Depositor comments: ORF extracted from NCBI:BC098359.1 Plasmids from this collection were made available to the research community and donated after the lab closed. Please note that the sequence provided by the depositing laboratory may be theoretical/predicted or based on Sanger sequencing results. There may be discrepancies between sequencing results obtained by Addgene and the depositor sequence. If an Addgene verified sequence is not available, please contact before placing your order to request that our lab fully sequence the plasmid.
How to cite: pT7-EGFP-C1-HsGIDRP86_K was a gift from Elisa Izaurralde (Addgene plasmid # 146763 ; http://n2t.net/addgene:146763 ; RRID:Addgene_146763)
