[The description below was written by a language model from this plasmid's Addgene catalogue record and pLannotate feature annotations shown in this document.]
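Description:
pT7-EGFP-C1-HsGIDRP86_K is a 7.1 kb mammalian expression plasmid for producing the human protein GIDRP86 (also known as PSORT, C10orf28 or, in current nomenclature, R3HCC1L) as an N-terminal EGFP fusion. The catalogue lists the backbone as unknown, but the name and the annotated layout are consistent with an EGFP-C1-type vector modified to carry a T7 promoter. The CMV immediate early enhancer and promoter drive transcription in mammalian cells. A bacteriophage T7 promoter lies between the CMV promoter and the EGFP coding sequence, which would in principle also allow transcription by T7 RNA polymerase. EGFP is followed by a short remnant of the multiple cloning site and then the roughly 2.3 kb human ORF, which the depositor notes was taken from an NCBI cDNA record. The SV40 polyadenylation signal terminates the transcript.

The plasmid is propagated in E. coli at high copy from a ColE1/pUC-type origin and also carries an f1 origin for single-stranded DNA production. Selection relies on a single Tn5 NeoR/KanR cassette placed behind tandem bacterial (bla) and SV40 early promoters and ending in the HSV TK polyadenylation signal, so it confers kanamycin resistance in bacteria and G418 resistance in transfected mammalian cells. Several short annotations (HIV-1 LTR, large T antigen, ble and bGH poly(A) fragments) are probably incidental matches to backbone sequence rather than functional elements.

The stated purpose is mammalian expression of HsGIDRP86, and the GFP tag would suit localisation or pull-down experiments. The associated publication concerns exon junction complex interactions in nonsense-mediated mRNA decay. The depositor sequence may be theoretical rather than fully verified.
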