Features (pLannotate 1.2.2; 18 found; start..end, strand, type, name):
     61..364     +  enhancer       CMV enhancer: human cytomegalovirus immediate early enhancer
    365..568     +  promoter       CMV promoter: human cytomegalovirus (CMV) immediate early promoter
    564..597     +  LTR            5' LTR (truncated) (fragment): truncated 5' long terminal repeat (LTR) from HIV-1
    613..631     +  promoter       T7 promoter: promoter for bacteriophage T7 RNA polymerase
    665..1381    +  CDS            EGFP: EGFP is a basic (constitutively fluorescent) green fluorescent protein published in 1996, derived from Aequorea victoria. It is reported to be a rapidly-maturing weak dimer with moderate acid sensitivity.
   1382..1402    +  misc_feature   MCS (fragment): multiple cloning site
   1403..3736    +  CDS            R3HCC1L: R3HCL_HUMAN - Also known as C10orf28, GIDRP88. Experimental evidence at protein level: Swiss-Prot protein existence level 1. From Homo sapiens (Human).
   3741..3776    +  misc_feature   MCS (fragment): multiple cloning site
   3793..3877    +  CDS            large T antigen (fragment): large T antigen from SV40 (simian virus 40)
   3900..4021    +  polyA_signal   SV40 poly(A) signal: SV40 polyadenylation signal
   4055..4483    -  rep_origin     f1 ori (sequence partly withheld): f1 bacteriophage origin of replication; arrow indicates direction of (+) strand synthesis
   4510..4614    +  promoter       AmpR promoter: bla
   4616..4973    +  promoter       SV40 promoter: SV40 enhancer and early promoter
   5008..5802    +  CDS            NeoR/KanR: aminoglycoside phosphotransferase from Tn5; aph(3')-II (or nptII); confers resistance to neomycin, kanamycin, and G418 (Geneticin®)
   5823..5975    +  CDS            ble (fragment): BLE_KLEPN - Experimental evidence at protein level: Swiss-Prot protein existence level 1. Binding protein with a strong affinity to the bleomycin family of antibiotics. Binds to CL990; an antimitotic-antibiotic compound. From Klebsiella pneumoniae.
   6034..6081    +  polyA_signal   HSV TK poly(A) signal: herpes simplex virus thymidine kinase polyadenylation signal (Cole and Stacy, 1985)
   6172..6188    -  polyA_signal   bGH poly(A) signal (fragment): bovine growth hormone polyadenylation signal
   6410..6998    +  rep_origin     ori: high-copy-number ColE1/pMB1/pBR322/pUC origin of replication
>Addgene plasmid #146763 | pT7-EGFP-C1-HsGIDRP86_K | depositor full sequence | sequence record 289209 | Full Sequence
TAGTTATTAATAGTAATCAATTACGGGGTCATTAGTTCATAGCCCATATATGGAGTTCCGCGTTACATAA
CTTACGGTAAATGGCCCGCCTGGCTGACCGCCCAACGACCCCCGCCCATTGACGTCAATAATGACGTATG
TTCCCATAGTAACGCCAATAGGGACTTTCCATTGACGTCAATGGGTGGAGTATTTACGGTAAACTGCCCA
CTTGGCAGTACATCAAGTGTATCATATGCCAAGTACGCCCCCTATTGACGTCAATGACGGTAAATGGCCC
GCCTGGCATTATGCCCAGTACATGACCTTATGGGACTTTCCTACTTGGCAGTACATCTACGTATTAGTCA
TCGCTATTACCATGGTGATGCGGTTTTGGCAGTACATCAATGGGCGTGGATAGCGGTTTGACTCACGGGG
ATTTCCAAGTCTCCACCCCATTGACGTCAATGGGAGTTTGTTTTGGCACCAAAATCAACGGGACTTTCCA
AAATGTCGTAACAACTCCGCCCCATTGACGCAAATGGGCGGTAGGCGTGTACGGTGGGAGGTCTATATAA
GCAGAGCTCTCTGGCTAACTAGAGAACCCACTGCTTACTGGCTTATCGAAATTAATACGACTCACTATAG
GGAGACCCAAGCTCTAGCGCTACCGGTCGCCACCATGGTGAGCAAGGGCGAGGAGCTGTTCACCGGGGTG
GTGCCCATCCTGGTCGAGCTGGACGGCGACGTAAACGGCCACAAGTTCAGCGTGTCCGGCGAGGGCGAGG
GCGATGCCACCTACGGCAAGCTGACCCTGAAGTTCATCTGCACCACCGGCAAGCTGCCCGTGCCCTGGCC
CACCCTCGTGACCACCCTGACCTACGGCGTGCAGTGCTTCAGCCGCTACCCCGACCACATGAAGCAGCAC
GACTTCTTCAAGTCCGCCATGCCCGAAGGCTACGTCCAGGAGCGCACCATCTTCTTCAAGGACGACGGCA
ACTACAAGACCCGCGCCGAGGTGAAGTTCGAGGGCGACACCCTGGTGAACCGCATCGAGCTGAAGGGCAT
CGACTTCAAGGAGGACGGCAACATCCTGGGGCACAAGCTGGAGTACAACTACAACAGCCACAACGTCTAT
ATCATGGCCGACAAGCAGAAGAACGGCATCAAGGTGAACTTCAAGATCCGCCACAACATCGAGGACGGCA
GCGTGCAGCTCGCCGACCACTACCAGCAGAACACCCCCATCGGCGACGGCCCCGTGCTGCTGCCCGACAA
CCACTACCTGAGCACCCAGTCCGCCCTGAGCAAAGACCCCAACGAGAAGCGCGATCACATGGTCCTGCTG
GAGTTCGTGACCGCCGCCGGGATCACTCTCGGCATGGACGAGCTGTACAAGTCCGGACTCAGATCTCGAG
CTATGCAGCAAGAATCAGAGAGATGCAGAGTTAGAGCCAGAAGGCCTGACATGGCACTTTATGTACCTAA
AGCTCGTAGGGGTGCAGTACTCCTTAAGACAGGTGATGAAGAAGAAAGCTGTGGTTCACCTAACTCTGTG
GTGAAAGAAAAGCAAAAAGAAAGTTCTCTCTCCCAAAAAGAAGTCTTTAAAGACAAACCGGAGGCTCGAA
GACTAAATATCAATCCTGATAGAAAGGAGCATAATTGTAGAGAAGAAAAGAAATCTTCAACAAAATTAAG
AATGGACACATGCCTTCAAAAAACAAATAGAGTTTGTTCTAAGAGAGGAACCACTGAATCCAAAGAAGTA
TTATCCCAAGGACAACAGCAGGGAGCCCCAAATGCTGGGGTTATAACTAATGCACCTTTGCAGAGACATT
TTAAACCAAAGAAGGTGGAGTGTTTGGAAGTTGAAACTACGGATGTGACAGGACATGAGAGGATACTTCT
TTCACAGGCCTGTTTAGAAATCAGCGAGGCTCAAGTTCCAAGCAAACCATTCCAAAATGTGGAATTCTGT
GACTTCAGTAGGCATGAACCTGATGGGGAAGCATTTGAAGACAAAGATTTGGAAGGCAGAATTGAAACTG
ATACCAAGGTTTTGGAGATACTATATGAGTTTCCTAGAGTTTTTAGTTCTGTCATGAAACCTGAGAATAT
GATTGTACCAATAAAACTAAGCTCTGATTCTGAAATTGTACAACAAAGCATGCAAACATCAGATGGAATA
TTGAATCCCAGCAGCGGAGGCATCACCACTACTTCTGTTCCTGGAAGTCCAGATGGTGTCTTTGATCAAA
CTTGCGTAGATTTTGAAGTTGAGAGTGTAGGTGGTATAGCCAATAGTACAGGTTTCATCTTAGATCAAAA
AGATACAGATTCCATTCCTGCAACTATGGGTCACATCTCTCTGTCAGAGAGCACAAATGACACTGTTAGT
CCAGTAATGATTAGAGAATGTGAGAAGAATGACAGCACTGCTGATGAGTTACATGTAAAGCACGAACCTC
CTGATACAGCTGTCCTTGCTCATGAAACACATAGAGATAGTGGATTTAAGAATGTAGGTGACATTACCAA
TAAAGCATGTATGATGGACACTACAGGTATGTCCTGTAGTGATCATGTAACTGTTGATAGCCCTTATGTA
GTTGCAGTTAGAATAGCTGATGAGACCTCTATTAATACACGAAGTTTCTCAAAGTTTGTAGGAATGAGTG
CAGATGCAACCCCTCTTCATGTAGCTAGAAGTGGGAATGACACTGAAGATTTCAGCAACCCTTCTGCTTG
CTCAGATATTTATGGTGAGAGTATTTCATCTCATTTTACAGAGTCAACAGGAAAGTTGATAGAGAGCTTG
TCAGATTGTGCTTCCTCCTTACCTATAAAAAAGATTGCTGGTAGTAATTATAACACTTTTTTGGACTCTG
AACTCAGTATGTTAAATGGGACAAAAGTTCTTTCAGACAGTGCCGTGGGCATTGACCTGGGTAGTACTGG
TGATACAACAGAAGCATTGCACGAACTAAGAACTGCCGAAGAGTTCAAAACAGAAGAGCAAGATGACTCA
GGGAGTATAGAATTTGGTGTATCTTTTCCTGATAGGGAATCATCATCTATGGAAACATCCATCGAACCAA
AAGCAACTGAAACTTCTCGCACAGAGGGAATTACTGCCATTGAGGAGAGCTGGGAGTCTATGTTTAACGA
TGATGGTGACTGCCTGGATCCACGTCTTCTACAAGAGTTATCAGGGAATACCAAGAGCAGAGAGAGCATC
CAGGAACCTAGATCTGATTACTACAATCATGAAGTTCCTGATATTGACCTCAGTGATTGTGAATTCCCAC
ATGTCATTGAAATTTATGACTTTCCCCAAGAATTTCGTACTGAAGACCTTCTATGGGTTTTCTGCAGTTA
TCAAAAGAAAGGATTTGATATTAAATGGGTGGATGATACACATGCCCTAGGAGTATTCTCCAGTCCAATT
ACAGCTCGTGATGCGTTGGGTATTAAACACACCATGGTGAAGATTCGTCCCTTGTCACAGGCCACAAGAG
CAGCCAAGGCCAAAGCTAGAGCTTATGCTGAGTTCCTCCAGCCAGCAAAGGAGCGTCCTGAGACTTCAGC
AGCCCTAGCCAGAAGGTTAGTCATCAGTGCCCTTGGGGTTCGAAGTAAGCAGAGCAAAACCGAACGAGAA
GCAGAGCTCAAGAAACTGCAAGAAGCCAGAGAGAGAAAGCGGTTGGAAGCCAAGCAACGGGAAGACATCT
GGGAAGGCAGAGACCAGTCTACAGTTTGACAATTCTGCAGTCGACGGTACCGCGGGCCCGGGATCCACCG
GATCTAGATAACTGATCATAATCAGCCATACCACATTTGTAGAGGTTTTACTTGCTTTAAAAAACCTCCC
ACACCTCCCCCTGAACCTGAAACATAAAATGAATGCAATTGTTGTTGTTAACTTGTTTATTGCAGCTTAT
AATGGTTACAAATAAAGCAATAGCATCACAAATTTCACAAATAAAGCATTTTTTTCACTGCATTCTAGTT
GTGGTTTGTCCAAACTCATCAATGTATCTTAACGCGTAAATTGTAAGCGTTAATATTTTGTTAAAATTCG
CGTTAAATTTTTGTTAAATCAGCTCATTTTTTAACCAATAGGCCGAAATCGGCAAAATCCCTTATAAATC
AAAAGAATAGACCGAGATAGGGT
[37 nt withheld, positions 4154-4190]
AAAGAACGTGGACTCCAACGTCAAAGG
[49 nt withheld, positions 4218-4266]
T
[91 nt withheld, positions 4268-4358]
G
[124 nt withheld, positions 4360-4483]
CAGGTGGCACTTTTCGGGGAAATGTGCGCGGAACCCCTATTTGTTTATTTTTCTAAATACATTCAAATAT
GTATCCGCTCATGAGACAATAACCCTGATAAATGCTTCAATAATATTGAAAAAGGAAGAGTCCTGAGGCG
GAAAGAACCAGCTGTGGAATGTGTGTCAGTTAGGGTGTGGAAAGTCCCCAGGCTCCCCAGCAGGCAGAAG
TATGCAAAGCATGCATCTCAATTAGTCAGCAACCAGGTGTGGAAAGTCCCCAGGCTCCCCAGCAGGCAGA
AGTATGCAAAGCATGCATCTCAATTAGTCAGCAACCATAGTCCCGCCCCTAACTCCGCCCATCCCGCCCC
TAACTCCGCCCAGTTCCGCCCATTCTCCGCCCCATGGCTGACTAATTTTTTTTATTTATGCAGAGGCCGA
GGCCGCCTCGGCCTCTGAGCTATTCCAGAAGTAGTGAGGAGGCTTTTTTGGAGGCCTAGGCTTTTGCAAA
GATCGATCAAGAGACAGGATGAGGATCGTTTCGCATGATTGAACAAGATGGATTGCACGCAGGTTCTCCG
GCCGCTTGGGTGGAGAGGCTATTCGGCTATGACTGGGCACAACAGACAATCGGCTGCTCTGATGCCGCCG
TGTTCCGGCTGTCAGCGCAGGGGCGCCCGGTTCTTTTTGTCAAGACCGACCTGTCCGGTGCCCTGAATGA
ACTGCAAGACGAGGCAGCGCGGCTATCGTGGCTGGCCACGACGGGCGTTCCTTGCGCAGCTGTGCTCGAC
GTTGTCACTGAAGCGGGAAGGGACTGGCTGCTATTGGGCGAAGTGCCGGGGCAGGATCTCCTGTCATCTC
ACCTTGCTCCTGCCGAGAAAGTATCCATCATGGCTGATGCAATGCGGCGGCTGCATACGCTTGATCCGGC
TACCTGCCCATTCGACCACCAAGCGAAACATCGCATCGAGCGAGCACGTACTCGGATGGAAGCCGGTCTT
GTCGATCAGGATGATCTGGACGAAGAGCATCAGGGGCTCGCGCCAGCCGAACTGTTCGCCAGGCTCAAGG
CGAGCATGCCCGACGGCGAGGATCTCGTCGTGACCCATGGCGATGCCTGCTTGCCGAATATCATGGTGGA
AAATGGCCGCTTTTCTGGATTCATCGACTGTGGCCGGCTGGGTGTGGCGGACCGCTATCAGGACATAGCG
TTGGCTACCCGTGATATTGCTGAAGAGCTTGGCGGCGAATGGGCTGACCGCTTCCTCGTGCTTTACGGTA
TCGCCGCTCCCGATTCGCAGCGCATCGCCTTCTATCGCCTTCTTGACGAGTTCTTCTGAGCGGGACTCTG
GGGTTCGAAATGACCGACCAAGCGACGCCCAACCTGCCATCACGAGATTTCGATTCCACCGCCGCCTTCT
ATGAAAGGTTGGGCTTCGGAATCGTTTTCCGGGACGCCGGCTGGATGATCCTCCAGCGCGGGGATCTCAT
GCTGGAGTTCTTCGCCCACCCTAGGGGGAGGCTAACTGAAACACGGAAGGAGACAATACCGGAAGGAACC
CGCGCTATGACGGCAATAAAAAGACAGAATAAAACGCACGGTGTTGGGTCGTTTGTTCATAAACGCGGGG
TTCGGTCCCAGGGCTGGCACTCTGTCGATACCCCACCGAGACCCCATTGGGGCCAATACGCCCGCGTTTC
TTCCTTTTCCCCACCCCACCCCCCAAGTTCGGGTGAAGGCCCAGGGCTCGCAGCCAACGTCGGGGCGGCA
GGCCCTGCCATAGCCTCAGGTTACTCATATATACTTTAGATTGATTTAAAACTTCATTTTTAATTTAAAA
GGATCTAGGTGAAGATCCTTTTTGATAATCTCATGACCAAAATCCCTTAACGTGAGTTTTCGTTCCACTG
AGCGTCAGACCCCGTAGAAAAGATCAAAGGATCTTCTTGAGATCCTTTTTTTCTGCGCGTAATCTGCTGC
TTGCAAACAAAAAAACCACCGCTACCAGCGGTGGTTTGTTTGCCGGATCAAGAGCTACCAACTCTTTTTC
CGAAGGTAACTGGCTTCAGCAGAGCGCAGATACCAAATACTGTCCTTCTAGTGTAGCCGTAGTTAGGCCA
CCACTTCAAGAACTCTGTAGCACCGCCTACATACCTCGCTCTGCTAATCCTGTTACCAGTGGCTGCTGCC
AGTGGCGATAAGTCGTGTCTTACCGGGTTGGACTCAAGACGATAGTTACCGGATAAGGCGCAGCGGTCGG
GCTGAACGGGGGGTTCGTGCACACAGCCCAGCTTGGAGCGAACGACCTACACCGAACTGAGATACCTACA
GCGTGAGCTATGAGAAAGCGCCACGCTTCCCGAAGGGAGAAAGGCGGACAGGTATCCGGTAAGCGGCAGG
GTCGGAACAGGAGAGCGCACGAGGGAGCTTCCAGGGGGAAACGCCTGGTATCTTTATAGTCCTGTCGGGT
TTCGCCACCTCTGACTTGAGCGTCGATTTTTGTGATGCTCGTCAGGGGGGCGGAGCCTATGGAAAAACGC
CAGCAACGCGGCCTTTTTACGGTTCCTGGCCTTTTGCTGGCCTTTTGCTCACATGTTCTTTCCTGCGTTA
TCCCCTGATTCTGTGGATAACCGTATTACCGCCATGCAT
